>Addgene plasmid #205631 | pKM-T4-CMV-TnpB-optimized-P2A-GFP-Puro | addgene full sequence | sequence record 412776 | Addgene NGS Result
GGCATTGATTATTGACTAGTTATTAATAGTAATCAATTACGGGGTCATTAGTTCATAGCCCATATATGGA
GTTCCGCGTTACATAACTTACGGTAAATGGCCCGCCTGGCTGACCGCCCAACGACCCCCGCCCATTGACG
TCAATAATGACGTATGTTCCCATAGTAACGCCAATAGGGACTTTCCATTGACGTCAATGGGTGGAGTATT
TACGGTAAACTGCCCACTTGGCAGTACATCAAGTGTATCATATGCCAAGTCCGCCCCCTATTGACGTCAA
TGACGGTAAATGGCCCGCCTGGCATTATGCCCAGTACATGACCTTACGGGACTTTCCTACTTGGCAGTAC
ATCTACGTATTAGTCATCGCTATTACCATGGTGATGCGGTTTTGGCAGTACACCAATGGGCGTGGATAGC
GGTTTGACTCACGGGGATTTCCAAGTCTCCACCCCATTGACGTCAATGGGAGTTTGTTTTGGCACCAAAA
TCAACGGGACTTTCCAAAATGTCGTAATAACCCCGCCCCGTTGACGCAAATGGGCGGTAGGCGTGTACGG
TGGGAGGTCTATATAAGCAGAGGTCGTTTAGTGAACCGTCAGATCACTAGTAGCTTTATTGCGGTAGTTT
ATCACAGTTAAATTGCTAACGCAGTCAGTGCTCGACTGATCACAGGTAAGTATCAAGGTTACAAGACAGG
TTTAAGGAGGCCAATAGAAACTGGGCTTGTCGAGACAGAGAAGATTCTTGCGTTTCTGATAGGCACCTAT
TGGTCTTACTGACATCCACTTTGCCTTTCTCTCCACAGGGCGCGGCCGCTAATACGACTCACTATAGGGA
GAGCCGCCACCATGATCCGGAACAAGGCCTTCGTGGTGCGCCTGTACCCTAATGCCGCTCAGACCGAGCT
GATCAACAGAACCCTCGGCAGCGCCCGGTTTGTGTACAACCACTTCCTGGCAAGAAGAATCGCCGCTTAC
AAGGAATCTGGCAAGGGCCTGACCTACGGCCAAACAAGCAGCGAGCTGACCCTGCTGAAGCAGGCCGAGG
AAACCAGCTGGCTGTCTGAGGTGGACAAGTTCGCTCTGCAGAATAGCCTGAAGAACCTGGAAACCGCCTA
TAAGAATTTCTTCAGAACCGTGAAGCAGAGCGGCAAGAAAGTGGGCTTCCCAAGATTCAGAAAGAAGAGG
ACAGGCGAGAGCTACAGAACACAGTTCACCAACAACAACATCCAAATCGGCGAGGGCAGACTCAAGCTGC
CCAAGCTGGGCTGGGTCAAGACCAAGGGCCAACAGGACATCCAGGGCAAAATCCTGAACGTGACCGTGCG
GAGAATCCACGAAGGCCACTACGAGGCCTCTGTGCTGTGTGAAGTGGAAATCCCCTACCTGCCTGCTGCC
CCTAAATTCGCCGCTGGTGTTGACGTGGGAATTAAGGACTTCGCCATCGTGACCGACGGCGTGCGGTTTA
AGCACGAGCAGAACCCCAAATACTACCGGAGCACCCTGAAAAGACTGCGGAAAGCCCAGCAGACCCTGAG
CAGACGGAAAAAAGGCTCCGCCAGATACGGAAAGGCCAAGACCAAGCTGGCTAGGATCCATAAGCGGATC
GTGAACAAGAGACAGGATTTTCTGCACAAACTGACGACCAGCCTGGTGAGAGAGTACGAGATCATTGGAA
CAGAGCACCTGAAGCCTGATAACATGAGAAAGAACCGCAGACTGGCCCTGAGCATCAGCGATGCCGGCTG
GGGAGAATTCATCAGACAGCTGGAATACAAGGCTGCCTGGTACGGCAGACTTGTTTCCAAGGTGTCCCCT
TACTTCCCATCTAGCCAGCTGTGCCACGATTGCGGCTTCAAGAATCCTGAGGTGAAGAACCTGGCCGTGC
GGACATGGACCTGTCCTAACTGCGGCGAGACACACGACCGGGACGAGAACGCCGCTCTGAACATCAGACG
GGAAGCCCTGGTGGCCGCCGGCATCAGCGACACACTGAACGCCCACGGCGGATATGTGCGGCCTGCCAGC
GCCGGAAATGGCCTGAGATCTGAGAACCACGCCACACTGGTGGTCTCCAGAGCCGACCCCAAGAAGAAGA
GGAAAGGCGGCGGAGGCGGAAGCGGGAAAAGAACCGCCGACGGCAGCGAATTCGAGCCCAAGAAGAAGAG
GAAAGTCTCGAGCGGAGGCGACTACAAAGACCATGACGGTGATTATAAAGATCATGACATCGATTACAAG
GATGACGATGACAAGGGAGGCGGTGGAAGCGGCGCAACAAACTTCTCTCTGCTGAAACAAGCCGGAGATG
TCGAAGAGAATCCTGGACCGATGGTGAGCAAGGGCGAGGAGCTGTTCACCGGGGTGGTGCCCATCCTGGT
CGAGCTGGACGGCGACGTAAACGGCCACAAGTTCAGCGTGTCCGGCGAGGGCGAGGGCGATGCCACCTAC
GGCAAGCTGACCCTGAAGTTCATCTGCACCACCGGCAAGCTGCCCGTGCCCTGGCCCACCCTCGTGACCA
CCCTGACCTACGGCGTGCAGTGCTTCAGCCGCTACCCCGACCACATGAAGCAGCACGACTTCTTCAAGTC
CGCCATGCCCGAAGGCTACGTCCAGGAGCGCACCATCTTCTTCAAGGACGACGGCAACTACAAGACCCGC
GCCGAGGTGAAGTTCGAGGGCGACACCCTGGTGAACCGCATCGAGCTGAAGGGCATCGACTTCAAGGAGG
ACGGCAACATCCTGGGGCACAAGCTGGAGTACAACTACAACAGCCACAACGTCTATATCATGGCCGACAA
GCAGAAGAACGGCATCAAGGTGAACTTCAAGATCCGCCACAACATCGAGGACGGCAGCGTGCAGCTCGCC
GACCACTACCAGCAGAACACCCCCATCGGCGACGGCCCCGTGCTGCTGCCCGACAACCACTACCTGAGCA
CCCAGTCCGCCCTGAGCAAAGACCCCAACGAGAAGCGCGATCACATGGTCCTGCTGGAGTTCGTGACCGC
CGCCGGGATCACTCTCGGCATGGACGAGCTGTACAAGTCCGGACTCAGATCTAGGAGACGACCTTCCATG
ACCGAGTACAAGCCCACGGTGCGCCTCGCCACCCGCGACGACGTCCCCCGGGCCGTACGCACCCTCGCCG
CCGCGTTCGCCGACTACCCCGCCACGCGCCACACCGTCGACCCGGACCGCCACATCGAGCGGGTCACCGA
GCTGCAAGAACTCTTCCTCACGCGCGTCGGGCTCGACATCGGCAAGGTGTGGGTCGCGGACGACGGCGCC
GCGGTGGCGGTCTGGACCACGCCGGAGAGCGTCGAAGCGGGGGCGGTGTTCGCCGAGATCGGCCCGCGCA
TGGCCGAGTTGAGCGGTTCCCGGCTGGCCGCGCAGCAACAGATGGAAGGCCTCCTGGCGCCGCACCGGCC
CAAGGAGCCCGCGTGGTTCCTGGCCACCGTCGGCGTCTCGCCCGACCACCAGGGCAAGGGTCTGGGCAGC
GCCGTCGTGCTCCCCGGAGTGGAGGCGGCCGAGCGCGCCGGGGTGCCCGCCTTCCTGGAGACCTCCGCGC
CCCGCAACCTCCCCTTCTACGAGCGGCTCGGCTTCACCGTCACCGCCGACGTCGAGGTGCCCGAAGGACC
GCGCACCTGGTGCATGACCCGCAAGCCCGGTGCGGGATCCACCGGATCTAGATAACTGATCATAATCAGC
CATACCACATTTGTAGAGGTTTTACTTGCTTTAAAAAACCTCCCACACCTCCCCCTGAACCTGAAACATA
AAATGAATGCAATTGTTGTTGTTAACTTGTTTATTGCAGCTTATAATGGTTACAAATAAAGCAATAGCAT
CACAAATTTCACAAATAAAGCATTTTTTTCACTGCATTCTAGTTGTGGTTTGTCCAAACTCATCAATGTA
TCTTAACGCGATCAAGCTTATCGATACCGTCGACCTCGAGGGCAATAAAATATCTTTATTTTCATTACAT
CTGTGTGTTGGTTTTTTGTGTGTAATTCGAGCATCTTACCGCCATTTATTCCCAGATCTTTAAACAATTT
AAAGGCAATGCTACCAAATACTAAGCGCGTGTATGTACACTTCTGACCCACTGGGAATGTGATGAAAGAA
ATAAAAGCTGAAATGAATCATTCTCTCTACTATTATTCTGATATTTCACATTCTTAAAATAAAGTGGTGA
TCCTAACTGACCTTAAGACAGGGAATCTTTACTCGGATTAAATGTCAGGAATTGTGAAAAAGTGAGTTTA
AATGTATTTGGCTAAGGTGTATGTAAACTTCCGACTTCAACTGTAGTTTAAACGGGCCCGGTACCCAGCT
TTTGTTCCCTTTAGTGAGGGTTAATTGCGCGCTTGGCGTAATCATGGTCATAGCTGTTTCCTGTGTGAAA
TTGTTATCCGCTCACAATTCCACACAACATACGAGCCGGAAGCATAAAGTGTAAAGCCTGGGGTGCCTAA
TGAGTGAGCTAACTCACATTAATTGCGTTGCGCTCACTGCCCGCTTTCCAGTCGGGAAACCTGTCGTGCC
AGCTGCATTAATGAATCGGCCAACGCGCGGGGAGAGGCGGTTTGCGTATTGGGCGCTCTTCCGCTTCCTC
GCTCACTGACTCGCTGCGCTCGGTCGTTCGGCTGCGGCGAGCGGTATCAGCTCACTCAAAGGCGGTAATA
CGGTTATCCACAGAATCAGGGGATAACGCAGGAAAGAACATGTGAGCAAAAGGCCAGCAAAAGGCCAGGA
ACCGTAAAAAGGCCGCGTTGCTGGCGTTTTTCCATAGGCTCCGCCCCCCTGACGAGCATCACAAAAATCG
ACGCTCAAGTCAGAGGTGGCGAAACCCGACAGGACTATAAAGATACCAGGCGTTTCCCCCTGGAAGCTCC
CTCGTGCGCTCTCCTGTTCCGACCCTGCCGCTTACCGGATACCTGTCCGCCTTTCTCCCTTCGGGAACCG
TGGCGCTTTCTCATAGCTCACGCTGTAGGTATCTCAGTTCGGTGTAGGTCGTTCGCTCCAAGCTGGGCTG
TGTGCACGAACCCCCCGTTCAGCCCGACCGCTGCGCCTTATCCGGTAACTATCGTCTTGAGTCCAACCCG
GTAAGACACGACTTATCGCCACTGGCAGCAGCCACTGGTAACAGGATTAGCAGAGCGAGGTATGTAGGCG
GTGCTACAGAGTTCTTGAAGTGGTGGCCTAACTACGGCTACACTAGAAGAACAGTATTTGGTATCTGCGC
TCTGCTGAAGCCAGTTACCTTCGGAAAAAGAGTTGGTAGCTCTTGATCCGGCAAACAAACCACCGCTGGT
AGCGGTGGTTTTTTTGTTTGCAAGCAGCAGATTACGCGCAGAAAAAAAGGATCTCAAGAAGATCCTTTGA
TCTTTTCTACGGGGTCTGACGCTCAGTGGAACGAAAACTCACGTTAAGGGATTTTGGTCATGAGATTATC
AAAAAGGATCTTCACCTAGATCCTTTTAAATTAAAAATGAAGTTTTAAATCAATCTAAAGTATATATGAG
TAAACTTGGTCTGACAGTTACCAATGCTTAATCAGTGAGGCACCTATCTCAGCGATCTGTCTATTTCGTT
CATCCATAGTTGCCTGACTCCCCGTCGTGTAGATAACTACGATACGGGAGGGCTTACCATCTGGCCCCAG
TGCTGCAATGATACCGCGAGACCCACGCTCACCGGCTCCAGATTTATCAGCAATAAACCAGCCAGCCGGA
AGGGCCGAGCGCAGAAGTGGTCCTGCAACTTTATCCGCCTCCATCCAGTCTATTAATTGTTGCCGGGAAG
CTAGAGTAAGTAGTTCGCCAGTTAATAGTTTGCGCAACGTTGTTGCCATTGCTACAGGCATCGTGGTGTC
ACGCTCGTCGTTTGGTATGGCTTCATTCAGCTCCGGTTCCCAACGATCAAGGCGAGTTACATGATCCCCC
ATGTTGTGCAAAAAAGCGGTTAGCTCCTTCGGTCCTCCGATCGTTGTCAGAAGTAACTTGGCCGCAGTGT
TATCACTCATGGTTATGGCAGCACTGCATAATTCTCTTACTGTCATGCCATCCGTAAGATGCTTTTCTGT
GACTGGTGAGTACTCAACCAAGTCATTCTGAGAATAGTGTATGCGGCGACCGAGTTGCTCTTGCCCGGCG
TCAATACGGGATAATACCGCGCCACATAGCAGAACTTTAAAAGTGCTCATCATTGGAAAACGTTCTTCGG
GGCGAAAACTCTCAAGGATCTTACCGCTGTTGAGATCCAGTTCGATGTAACCCACTCGTGCACCCAACTG
ATCTTCAGCATCTTTTACTTTCACCAGCGTTTCTGGGTGAGCAAAAACAGGAAGGCAAAATGCCGCAAAA
AAGGGAATAAGGGCGACACGGAAATGTTGAATACTCATACTCTTCCTTTTTCAATATTATTGAAGCATTT
ATCAGGGTTATTGTCTCATGAGCGGATACATATTTGAATGTATTTAGAAAAATAAACAAATAGGGGTTCC
GCGCACATTTCCCCGAAAAGTGCCACCTG
[34 nt withheld, positions 6540-6573]
A
[89 nt withheld, positions 6575-6663]
C
[91 nt withheld, positions 6665-6755]
A
[49 nt withheld, positions 6757-6805]
CCTTTGACGTTGGAGTCCACGTTCTTT
[37 nt withheld, positions 6833-6869]
ACCCTATCTCGGTCTATTCTTTTGATTTATAAGGGATTTTGCCGATTTCGGCCTATTGGTTAAAAAATGA
GCTGATTTAACAAAAATTTAACGCGAATTTTAACAAAATATTAACGCTTACAATTTCCATTCGCCATTCA
GGCTGCGCAACTGTTGGGAAGGGCGATCGGTGCGGGCCTCTTCGCTATTACGCCAGCTGGCGAAAGGGGG
ATGTGCTGCAAGGCGATTAAGTTGGGTAACGCCAGGGTTTTCCCAGTCACGACGTTGTAAAACGACGGCC
AGTGAGCGCGCGTAATACGACTCACTATAGGGCGAATTGGAGCTAGCGTTTAAACCTACAGTTGAAGTCG
GAAGTTTACATACACTTAAGTTGGAGTCATTAAAACTCGTTTTTCAACTACTCCACAAATTTCTTGTTAA
CAAACAATAGTTTTGGCAAGTCAGTTAGGACATCTACTTTGTGCATGACACAAGTCATTTTTCCAACAAT
TGTTTACAGACAGATTATTTCACTTATAATTCACTGTATCACAATTCCAGTGGGTCAGAAGTGTACATAC
ACGCGCTTGACTGTGCCTTTAAGCTT
Features (pLannotate 1.2.2; 23 found; start..end, strand, type, name):
      3..380     +  enhancer       CMV enhancer: human cytomegalovirus immediate early enhancer
    382..581     +  promoter       CMV promoter: human cytomegalovirus (CMV) immediate early promoter
    676..808     +  intron         chimeric intron: chimera between introns from human β-globin and immunoglobulin heavy chain genes
    820..838     +  promoter       T7 promoter: promoter for bacteriophage T7 RNA polymerase
   2190..2255    +  CDS            3xFLAG: three tandem FLAG® epitope tags, followed by an enterokinase cleavage site
   2331..3047    +  CDS            EGFP: EGFP is a basic (constitutively fluorescent) green fluorescent protein published in 1996, derived from Aequorea victoria. It is reported to be a rapidly-maturing weak dimer with moderate acid sensitivity.
   3078..3673    +  CDS            PuroR (fragment): puromycin N-acetyltransferase; pac from Streptomyces alboniger; confers resistance to puromycin
   3697..3781    +  CDS            large T antigen (fragment): large T antigen from SV40 (simian virus 40)
   3804..3925    +  polyA_signal   SV40 poly(A) signal: SV40 polyadenylation signal
   3931..3962    +  misc_feature   MCS (fragment): pBluescript multiple cloning site
   3964..4012    +  polyA_signal   poly(A) signal: synthetic polyadenylation signal
   4050..4083    +  CDS            SB100X (fragment): hyperactive variant of the Sleeping Beauty transposase (Mátés et al., 2009)
   4348..4366    -  promoter       T3 promoter: promoter for bacteriophage T3 RNA polymerase
   4411..4427    -  protein_bind   lac operator: The lac repressor binds to the lac operator to inhibit transcription in E. coli. This inhibition can be relieved by adding lactose or isopropyl-β-D-thiogalactopyranoside (IPTG). lac repressor encoded by lacI
   4435..4465    -  promoter       lac promoter: promoter for the E. coli lac operon
   4480..4501    -  protein_bind   CAP binding site: CAP binding activates transcription in the presence of cAMP. E. coli catabolite activator protein
   4514..4606    -  CDS            lacI (fragment): lac repressor; lacI; The lac repressor binds to the lac operator to inhibit transcription in E. coli. This inhibition can be relieved by adding lactose or isopropyl-β-D-thiogalactopyranoside (IPTG).
   4789..5377    -  rep_origin     ori: high-copy-number ColE1/pMB1/pBR322/pUC origin of replication
   5548..6408    -  CDS            AmpR: β-lactamase; bla; confers resistance to ampicillin, carbenicillin, and related antibiotics
   6409..6513    -  promoter       AmpR promoter: bla
   6540..6995    +  rep_origin     f1 ori (sequence partly withheld): f1 bacteriophage origin of replication; arrow indicates direction of (+) strand synthesis
   6999..7154    -  CDS            lacZα (fragment): LacZα fragment of β-galactosidase; lacZ fragment
   7162..7180    +  promoter       T7 promoter: promoter for bacteriophage T7 RNA polymerase
