[The description below was written by a language model from this plasmid's Addgene catalogue record and pLannotate feature annotations shown in this document.]
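Description:
pKM-T4-CMV-TnpB-optimized-P2A-GFP-Puro is a 7,455 nt mammalian expression plasmid built on the pT4-CMV-GFP backbone, used to produce TnpBmax, a version of the ISDra2 TnpB protein from Deinococcus radiodurans optimized for expression in mammalian cells. TnpB is a compact RNA-guided nuclease that works with an omegaRNA guide; that guide is not evident in the annotated features and would presumably be supplied separately. In bacteria the plasmid is maintained at high copy through a ColE1/pUC-type origin and selected with ampicillin via the β-lactamase gene. An f1 origin and remnants of a pBluescript-type scaffold (lac promoter/operator, lacZα fragment, T3 and T7 promoters) are also present.

The expression cassette starts with the CMV immediate-early enhancer and promoter, followed by a chimeric β-globin/immunoglobulin intron that aids mRNA processing, and a T7 promoter. The TnpB coding region itself is not annotated by the feature tool but would occupy the gap upstream of the 3xFLAG epitope, consistent with the recorded C-terminal NLS-3xFLAG tag for nuclear targeting and detection. According to the name, a P2A self-cleaving peptide then links TnpB to EGFP, and a puromycin N-acetyltransferase sequence follows closely after. Transfected cells can therefore be identified by fluorescence or enriched with puromycin from the same transcript. How EGFP and PuroR are joined is not stated. SV40 and synthetic polyadenylation signals terminate the cassette.

The "T4" backbone name and a short match labelled as an SB100X fragment hint at a Sleeping Beauty transposon context, but no inverted repeats are annotated, so transposition-based integration cannot be confirmed from the record. The stated use is TnpBmax expression for genome editing in mammalian cells.
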