Addgene plasmid #205631: pKM-T4-CMV-TnpB-optimized-P2A-GFP-Puro
Purpose: Expression of TnpBmax in mammalian cells
Depositing lab: Gerald Schwank. Depositing organization: University of Zurich. Publication: Effective genome editing with an enhanced ISDra2 TnpB system and deep learning-predicted omegaRNAs. Marquart KF, Mathis N, Mollaysa A, Muller S, Kissling L, Rothgangl T, Schmidheini L, Kulcsar PI, Allam A, Kaufmann MM, Matsushita M, Haenggi T, Cathomen T, Kopf M, Krauthammer M, Schwank G. Nat Methods. 2024 Sep 23. doi: 10.1038/s41592-024-02418-z. PubMed 39313558.
Backbone
  Vector backbone: pT4-CMV-GFP
  Backbone manufacturer: Wolfgang Uckert, Addgene #117046
  Vector type: Mammalian Expression
Growth in bacteria
  Bacterial resistance: Ampicillin, 100 μg/mL
  Growth temperature: 37°C
  Growth strain: NEB Stable
  Copy number: High Copy
Gene/Insert
  Gene/Insert name: ISDra2-TnpB optimized for mammalian expression
  Species: Deinococcus radiodurans
  Promoter: CMV
  Tag / fusion protein: NLS-3xFLAG (C terminal on insert)
  Cloning method: Gibson Cloning
Terms and licenses: Academic/Nonprofit Terms; Industry Terms: Not Available to Industry
How to cite: pKM-T4-CMV-TnpB-optimized-P2A-GFP-Puro was a gift from Gerald Schwank (Addgene plasmid # 205631 ; http://n2t.net/addgene:205631 ; RRID:Addgene_205631)
